>Addgene plasmid #126880 | pENTR_Wheat_live_Cas9 | addgene full sequence | sequence record 249730 | Addgene Partial NGS Result
CTTTCCTGCGTTATCCCCTGATTCTGTGGATAACCGTATTACCGCTAGCATGGATCTCGGGGACGTCTAA
CTACTAAGCGAGAGTAGGGAACTGCCAGGCATCAAATAAAACGAAAGGCTCAGTCGGAGGACTGGGCCTT
TCGTTTTATCTGTTGTTTGTCGGTGAACGCTCTCCTGAGTAGGACAAATCCGCCGGGAGCGGATTTGAAC
GTTGTGAAGCAACGGCCCGGAGGGTGGCGGGCAGGACGCCCGCCATAAACTGCCAGGCATCAAACTAAGC
AGAAGGCCATCCTGACGGATGGCCTTTTTGCGTTTCTACAAACTCTTCCTGTTAGTTAGTTACTTAAGCT
CGGGCCCCAAATAATGATTTTATTTTGACTGATAGTGACCTGTTCGTTGCAACAAATTGATAAGCAATGC
TTTTTTATAATGCCAACTTTGTACAAAAAAGCAGGCTCCACCATGGTACAAAGTGGTGAAGCTTGCATGC
CTGCAGTGCAGCGTGACCCGGTCGTGCCCCTCTCTAGAGATAATGAGCATTGCATGTCTAAGTTATAAAA
AATTACCACATATTTTTTTTGTCACACTTGTTTGAAGTGCAGTTTATCTATCTTTATACATATATTTAAA
CTTTACTCTACGAATAATATAATCTATAGTACTACAATAATATCAGTGTTTTAGAGAATCATATAAATGA
ACAGTTAGACATGGTCTAAAGGACAATTGAGTATTTTGACAACAGGACTCTACAGTTTTATCTTTTTAGT
GTGCATGTGTTCTCCTTTTTTTTTGCAAATAGCTTCACCTATATAATACTTCATCCATTTTATTAGTACA
TCCATTTAGGGTTTAGGGTTAATGGTTTTTATAGACTAATTTTTTTAGTACATCTATTTTATTCTATTTT
AGCCTCTAAATTAAGAAAACTAAAACTCTATTTTAGTTTTTTTATTTAATAATTTAGATATAAAATAGAA
TAAAATAAAGTGACTAAAAATTAAACAAATACCCTTTAAGAAATTAAAAAAACTAAGGAAACATTTTTCT
TGTTTCGAGTAGATAATGCCAGCCTGTTAAACGCCGTCGACGAGTCTAACGGACACCAACCAGCGAACCA
GCAGCGTCGCGTCGGGCCAAGCGAAGCAGACGGCACGGCATCTCTGTCGCTGCCTCTGGACCCCTCTCGA
GAGTTCCGCTCCACCGTTGGACTTGCTCCGCTGTCGGCATCCAGAAATTGCGTGGCGGAGCGGCAGACGT
GAGCCGGCACGGCAGGCGGCCTCCTCCTCCTCTCACGGCACCGGCAGCTACGGGGGATTCCTTTCCCACC
GCTCCTTCGCTTTCCCTTCCTCGCCCGCCGTAATAAATAGACACCCCCTCCACACCCTCTTTCCCCAACC
TCGTGTTGTTCGGAGCGCACACACACACAACCAGATCTCCCCCAAATCCACCCGTCGGCACCTCCGCTTC
AAGGTACGCCGCTCGTCCTCCCCCCCCCCCCCTCTCTACCTTCTCTAGATCGGCGTTCCGGTCCATGGTT
AGGGCCCGGTAGTTCTACTTCTGTTCATGTTTGTGTTAGATCCGTGTTTGTGTTAGATCCGTGCTGCTAG
CGTTCGTACACGGATGCGACCTGTACGTCAGACACGTTCTGATTGCTAACTTGCCAGTGTTTCTCTTTGG
GGAATCCTGGGATGGCTCTAGCCGTTCCGCAGACGGGATCGATTTCATGATTTTTTTTGTTTCGTTGCAT
AGGGTTTGGTTTGCCCTTTTCCTTTATTTCAATATATGCCGTGCACTTGTTTGTCGGGTCATCTTTTCAT
GCTTTTTTTTGTCTTGGTTGTGATGATGTGGTGTGGTTGGGCGGTCGTTCATTCGTTCTAGATCGGAGTA
GAATACTGTTTCAAACTACCTGGTGTATTTATTAATTTTGGAACTGTATGTGTGTGTCATACATCTTCAT
AGTTACGAGTTTAAGATGGATGGAAATATCGATCTAGGATAGGTATACATGTTGATGTGGGTTTTACTGA
TGCATATACATGATGGCATATGCAGCATCTATTCATATGCTCTAACCTTGAGTACCTATCTATTATAATA
AACAAGTATGTTTTATAATTATTTTGATCTTGATATACTTGGATGATGGCATATGCAGCAGCTATATGTG
GATTTTTTTAGCCCTGCCTTCATACGCTATTTATTTGCTTGGTACTGTTTCTTTTGTCGATGCTCACCCT
GTTGTTTGGTGTTACTTCTGCAGGTCGACTCTAGAGGATCTGGAATTCCCGGGGAGAATCTGGAGCTCTC
GAGATTTCTCACGCGTGCCACCATGGGGCCGAAGAAGAAGAGGAAGGTGGGTAGGGTGTGTCGGATTAGC
AGCCTTCGGTACAGGGGTCCTGGCATTGCCACCATGGACAAGAAGTACTCTATCGGGTTGGATATAGGAA
CGAATAGTGTGGGTTGGGCTGTCATCACTGACGAGTACAAGGTGCCATCGAAGAAATTTAAAGTGCTGGG
CAACACCGACAGGCACTCCATCAAGAAGAACCTAATAGGTGCGTTGCTCTTTGATTCCGGGGAGACAGCC
GAAGCGACCCGCCTCAAGCGCACAGCAAGAAGGCGCTATACGCGTAGAAAGAACAGGATCTGCTACCTAC
AAGAGATCTTTTCCAACGAAATGGCGAAAGTGGATGACTCCTTCTTCCATCGGCTCGAGGAAAGCTTCCT
CGTAGAAGAGGACAAGAAGCACGAACGCCATCCGATATTCGGGAACATTGTCGACGAAGTCGCATACCAC
GAGAAGTATCCTACCATCTATCACCTGAGGAAGAAGCTCGTAGATAGCACTGACAAGGCTGATTTGCGCC
TCATCTATTTGGCCCTGGCCCATATGATTAAGTTCCGTGGGCACTTCCTCATCGAAGGCGACCTTAATCC
GGACAATTCCGATGTTGACAAACTCTTCATCCAACTGGTCCAGACATACAATCAGCTCTTTGAAGAGAAC
CCCATCAACGCGTCAGGAGTTGATGCGAAGGCAATCTTGAGTGCTCGGCTGTCGAAAAGCCGGAGGCTCG
AAAATCTGATAGCCCAACTGCCAGGCGAAAAGAAGAACGGATTGTTTGGCAACCTTATTGCCCTTAGTCT
AGGGCTCACCCCTAACTTCAAGTCTAACTTTGACCTGGCCGAGGATGCCAAGCTCCAACTGTCCAAAGAC
ACGTACGACGACGATCTCGACAATCTGCTTGCCCAAATCGGCGACCAGTATGCGGACCTTTTCCTTGCAG
CGAAGAACTTGTCAGATGCAATCCTCTTGTCCGATATTCTGCGCGTTAACACTGAGATTACCAAGGCTCC
TCTTTCGGCATCCATGATCAAACGGTACGACGAACATCACCAGGATCTCACGCTCCTCAAGGCTCTCGTC
AGACAACAGCTGCCGGAGAAGTACAAAGAGATCTTCTTCGATCAATCAAAGAACGGGTATGCTGGGTACA
TCGACGGTGGCGCGTCACAGGAGGAGTTCTACAAGTTTATCAAGCCCATTCTCGAGAAGATGGATGGCAC
TGAAGAGCTCCTGGTTAAGCTCAATCGCGAGGATCTACTCCGCAAGCAGCGTACCTTCGACAATGGAAGC
ATTCCACACCAAATCCATCTGGGCGAGCTTCACGCCATACTTCGTAGGCAAGAGGACTTTTACCCATTCC
TCAAAGACAACCGGGAGAAAATCGAGAAGATCCTCACATTCAGAATCCCCTACTATGTGGGCCCATTGGC
AAGGGGCAACTCTAGGTTCGCGTGGATGACTAGAAAATCGGAGGAAACGATTACCCCATGGAACTTCGAG
GAGGTGGTGGACAAGGGCGCTTCTGCCCAAAGCTTCATCGAGAGGATGACCAACTTCGACAAGAATCTGC
CAAACGAGAAGGTCCTCCCCAAACATTCCCTACTGTACGAGTACTTCACCGTCTACAACGAGCTGACCAA
GGTCAAGTACGTTACTGAGGGTATGAGGAAACCGGCCTTTCTGTCAGGAGAGCAGAAGAAGGCCATAGTG
GATCTCCTTTTCAAGACCAATCGCAAGGTCACAGTCAAGCAGCTAAAGGAGGACTACTTTAAGAAAATCG
AGTGCTTTGACTCTGTGGAGATAAGCGGCGTTGAGGATCGCTTCAACGCCTCGCTGGGAACGTACCACGA
CTTGCTCAAGATCATTAAGGATAAAGACTTCCTCGATAACGAAGAGAACGAGGACATCTTGGAGGACATC
GTTCTGACGCTTACTCTCTTCGAGGACCGCGAGATGATCGAAGAGAGGCTCAAGACGTATGCGCACCTCT
TTGACGACAAAGTGATGAAGCAGCTGAAGCGCAGGCGCTACACAGGTTGGGGCAGGCTGAGCAGGAAGCT
GATCAATGGCATTCGCGATAAGCAGTCGGGCAAGACCATCCTCGACTTCCTCAAGTCCGATGGGTTCGCA
AACAGGAACTTTATGCAGCTAATCCACGATGACTCCTTGACCTTCAAGGAGGACATTCAGAAGGCTCAGG
TTTCAGGCCAAGGCGATTCGCTCCACGAGCATATCGCGAATTTGGCCGGATCTCCAGCCATCAAGAAGGG
TATACTTCAAACAGTGAAGGTTGTCGATGAGCTGGTCAAAGTGATGGGTAGACATAAGCCCGAGAATATC
GTGATTGAGATGGCTCGGGAGAACCAAACCACACAGAAGGGGCAGAAGAACTCCAGGGAAAGGATGAAGA
GAATCGAAGAAGGCATCAAGGAGCTCGGATCACAAATTCTCAAGGAGCATCCGGTCGAAAACACCCAACT
GCAAAACGAGAAGCTCTACCTCTACTACCTCCAAAACGGACGCGATATGTACGTGGACCAGGAGCTCGAC
ATCAATCGCCTATCTGACTACGATGTCGATCATATAGTACCACAAAGCTTCCTCAAAGACGACTCTATCG
ACAACAAGGTGCTGACCAGGTCCGACAAGAACCGCGGGAAGTCAGACAACGTGCCTTCTGAGGAAGTCGT
CAAGAAGATGAAGAACTACTGGAGGCAACTCCTCAATGCAAAGCTCATTACACAAAGGAAGTTCGACAAC
CTTACCAAGGCGGAGAGAGGCGGCCTCAGTGAGCTAGATAAGGCCGGATTTATCAAGCGCCAACTGGTTG
AGACACGGCAAATCACCAAGCACGTTGCACAGATCCTGGACTCACGCATGAACACAAAATACGATGAGAA
TGACAAGCTAATCCGGGAAGTCAAAGTTATTACTCTGAAATCTAAACTGGTGTCCGACTTTCGGAAGGAC
TTCCAGTTCTATAAGGTCCGTGAGATCAACAACTACCATCACGCCCATGATGCCTATCTCAATGCTGTGG
TTGGCACTGCACTCATCAAGAAATATCCCAAGCTTGAGTCGGAGTTCGTCTACGGTGACTACAAGGTTTA
TGACGTAAGGAAGATGATTGCGAAGAGTGAGCAGGAAATCGGCAAGGCCACCGCCAAGTACTTCTTTTAC
AGCAACATAATGAACTTCTTCAAGACTGAGATCACCCTGGCCAATGGAGAGATCAGAAAACGTCCGCTGA
TAGAGACTAACGGAGAAACTGGTGAGATAGTGTGGGACAAGGGGAGAGACTTTGCTACTGTCCGGAAGGT
GCTAAGCATGCCACAAGTCAACATCGTCAAGAAAACGGAAGTCCAAACCGGCGGCTTCTCGAAAGAGTCA
ATCCTTCCGAAGCGCAATAGCGATAAGCTTATAGCCCGTAAGAAAGACTGGGATCCAAAGAAGTACGGTG
GCTTTGACAGTCCTACAGTGGCGTACTCCGTGCTGGTTGTTGCCAAGGTGGAAAAGGGGAAGTCGAAGAA
GCTGAAGAGCGTAAAGGAGTTGCTCGGGATTACCATTATGGAGCGTTCCAGCTTTGAGAAGAATCCCATT
GATTTCTTGGAGGCGAAAGGATACAAGGAAGTCAAGAAAGATCTCATCATAAAGTTGCCGAAATACAGCT
TGTTCGAGCTGGAGAATGGGAGAAAGAGGATGCTTGCCAGCGCAGGCGAGTTGCAAAAGGGGAACGAGCT
GGCACTCCCATCCAAGTACGTCAACTTCCTGTATCTCGCCTCACACTATGAGAAACTTAAGGGTTCCCCA
GAGGACAATGAGCAAAAGCAGCTGTTTGTGGAGCAACACAAGCACTACCTCGATGAGATCATCGAACAGA
TCAGTGAGTTCTCGAAGAGGGTGATTCTTGCTGACGCTAACCTTGACAAGGTGTTGTCCGCCTACAACAA
GCATCGGGACAAACCCATCCGGGAGCAGGCAGAAAACATCATACACTTGTTCACGTTGACGAACCTTGGC
GCTCCTGCGGCGTTCAAATATTTTGACACGACGATTGATAGGAAGCGCTATACCAGCACCAAAGAAGTAC
TCGATGCCACCCTAATTCACCAGTCTATTACAGGCCTGTACGAAACGAGGATCGACTTGTCGCAACTAGG
AGGAGATGCCTATCCGTATGACGTGCCAGATTACGCCTCCCTTGGGTCTGGTTCCCCTAAGAAGAAGCGG
AAAGTGGAGGATCCCAAGAAGAAGCGCAAAGTCGACGGCGGATCCGGAGCCACGAACTTTTCCCTGCTCA
AGCAAGCTGGTGATGTGGAGGAGAATCCTGGCCCAGCTCCAGGCTCAACGTCCATGGCGAAGGCAGATAA
GAAACCAGCGGAGAAGAAACCGGCAGAGAAAACTCCGGCAGTCGAACCAGCAGCAGCGGCAGAGAAGAAA
CCAAAAGCCGGAAAGAAACTCCCCAAGGAACCAGCCGTCGCCGGAGACAAGAAGAAGAAGAGATCAAAGA
AGAACGTTGAGACATACAAGATCTACATCTTCAAGGTGTTGAAGCAAGTTCATCCAGACATCGGAATCTC
AAGCAAAGCGATGGGAATTATGAACAGTTTCATCAACGATATTTTTGAGAAGCTCGCTGGTGAATCTTCG
AAGCTGGCGAGGTACAACAAGAAGCCGACGATTACTTCCAGGGAGATTCAGACTGCGGTTAGACTTGTGT
TGCCCGGTGAGTTGGCGAAACATGCTGTGTCTGAAGGGACTAAGGCGGTTACGAAGTTTACGAGTTCTGC
TCAGGGCGCCTCTTTCATGGTGTCCAAAGGAGAGGAGCTCTTTACAGGAGTTGTGCCCATTTTGGTCGAG
TTGGATGGCGACGTAAATGGCCACAAGTTCAGCGTGAGAGGCGAAGGTGAAGGTGATGCCACCAATGGCA
AGCTTACCCTCAAGTTCATCTGTACCACTGGGAAACTGCCGGTTCCATGGCCAACGTTGGTCACCACTCT
CACATATGGTGTTCAGTGCTTTTCGAGGTATCCGGACCACATGAAACGCCATGACTTCTTCAAGTCAGCC
ATGCCTGAGGGGTATGTCCAAGAACGCACCATCAGCTTTAAGGACGACGGAACGTACAAGACACGTGCGG
AGGTCAAGTTCGAGGGAGATACACTGGTGAACAGGATCGAACTCAAAGGGATCGACTTCAAAGAGGACGG
CAACATACTGGGGCATAAGCTCGAGTACAACTTCAATTCTCACAACGTCTACATTACTGCCGACAAGCAG
AAGAACGGCATTAAGGCGAACTTCAAAATCCGGCATAATGTGGAGGATGGTAGTGTCCAACTGGCTGACC
ACTACCAGCAGAACACGCCGATAGGCGATGGCCCAGTGCTTCTGCCCGACAATCACTACCTGTCAACCCA
ATCCGTTCTGTCTAAGGACCCTAACGAAAAGAGGGATCACATGGTGCTTCTGGAGTTTGTAACGGCTGCA
GGCATCACTCATGGGATGGATGAGCTCTACAAGTGATAACTGCGGCCGCAGATATCACTAGTGTTCAAAC
ATTTGGCAATAAAGTTTCTTAAGATTGAATCCTGTTGCCGGTCTTGCGATGATTATCATATAATTTCTGT
TGAATTACGTTAAGCATGTAATAATTAACATGTAATGCATGACGTTATTTATGAGATGGGTTTTTATGAT
TAGAGTCCCGCAATTATACATTTAATACGCGATAGAAAACAAAATATAACTATTGTCTTCGATATCAATA
CGCAAACCGCCTCTCCCCGCGCGTTGGCCGATTCATTAATGCAGCTGGCACGACAGGTTTCCCGACTGGA
AAGCGGGCAGTGAGCGCAACGCAATTAATGTGAGTTAGCTCACTCATTAGGCACCCCAGGCTTTACACTT
TATGCTTCCGGCTCGTATGTTGTGTGGAATTGTGAGCGGATAACAATTTCACACATACTAGAGAAAGAGG
AGAAATACTAGATGGCTTCCTCCGAGGACGTTATCAAAGAGTTCATGCGTTTCAAAGTTCGTATGGAAGG
TTCCGTTAACGGTCACGAGTTCGAAATCGAAGGTGAAGGTGAAGGTCGTCCGTACGAAGGTACCCAGACC
GCTAAACTGAAAGTTACCAAAGGTGGTCCGCTGCCGTTCGCTTGGGACATCCTGTCCCCGCAGTTCCAGT
ACGGTTCCAAAGCTTACGTTAAACACCCGGCTGACATCCCGGACTACCTGAAACTGTCCTTCCCGGAAGG
TTTCAAATGGGAACGTGTTATGAACTTCGAGGACGGTGGTGTTGTTACCGTTACCCAGGACTCCTCCCTG
CAAGACGGTGAGTTCATCTACAAAGTTAAACTGCGTGGTACCAACTTCCCGTCCGACGGTCCGGTTATGC
AGAAAAAAACCATGGGTTGGGAAGCTTCCACCGAACGTATGTACCCGGAGGACGGTGCTCTGAAAGGTGA
AATCAAAATGCGTCTGAAACTGAAAGACGGTGGTCACTACGACGCTGAAGTTAAAACCACCTACATGGCT
AAAAAACCGGTTCAGCTGCCGGGTGCTTACAAAACCGACATCAAACTGGACATCACCTCCCACAACGAGG
ACTACACCATCGTTGAACAGTACGAACGTGCTGAAGGTCGTCACTCCACCGGTGCTTAATAACGCTGATA
GTGCTAGTGTAGATCGCTACTAGAGCCAGGCATCAAATAAAACGAAAGGCTCAGTCGAAAGACTGGGCCT
TTCGTTTTATCTGTTGTTTGTCGGTGAACGCTCTCTACTAGAGTCACACTGGCTCACCTTCGGGTGGGCC
TTTCTGCGTTTATAGAAGACAAGGGAGGTGTCATCTATGTTACTGCTAGTCGATTTAAATCCTTAATTAA
CCCTGCAGGCATCTCCAATTCGCCCTATAGTGAGTCGTATTACACCGGTGAGGATCTAGACCCAGCTTTC
TTGTACAAAGTTGGCATTATAAGAAAGCATTGCTTATCAATTTGTTGCAACGAACAGGTCACTATCAGTC
AAAATAAAATCATTATTTGCCATCCAGCTGCAGCTCTGGCCCGTGTCTCAAAATCTCTGATGTTACATTG
CACAAGATAAAAATATATCATCATGAACAATAAAACTGTCTGCTTACATAAACAGTAATACAAGGGGTGT
TATGAGCCATATTCAACGGGAAACGTCGAGGCCGCGATTAAATTCCAACATGGATGCTGATTTATATGGG
TATAAATGGGCTCGCGATAATGTCGGGCAATCAGGTGCGACAATCTATCGCTTGTATGGGAAGCCCGATG
CGCCAGAGTTGTTTCTGAAACATGGCAAAGGTAGCGTTGCCAATGATGTTACAGATGAGATGGTCAGACT
AAACTGGCTGACGGAATTTATGCCTCTTCCGACCATCAAGCATTTTATCCGTACTCCTGGTGATGCATGG
TTACTCACCACTGCGATCCCCGGAAAAACAGCATTCCAGGTATTAGAAGAATATCCTGATTCAGGTGAAA
ATATTGTTGATGCGCTGGCAGTGTTCCTGCGCCGGTTGCATTCGATTCCTGTTTGTAATTGTCCTTTTAA
CAGCGATCGCGTATTTCGTCTCGCTCAGGCGCAATCACGAATGAATAACGGTTTGGTTGATGCGAGTGAT
TTTGATGACGAGCGTAATGGCTGGCCTGTTGAACAAGTCTGGAAAGAAATGCATAAACTTTTGCCATTCT
CACCGGATTCAGTCGTCACTCATGGTGATTTCTCACTTGATAACCTTATTTTTGACGAGGGGAAATTAAT
AGGTTGTATTGATGTTGGACGAGTCGGAATCGCAGACCGATACCAGGATCTTGCCATCCTATGGAACTGC
CTCGGTGAGTTTTCTCCTTCATTACAGAAACGGCTTTTTCAAAAATATGGTATTGATAATCCTGATATGA
ATAAATTGCAGTTTCATTTGATGCTCGATGAGTTTTTCTAATCAGAATTGGTTAATTGGTTGTAACATTA
TTCAGATTGGGCCCCGTTCCACTGAGCGTCAGACCCCGTAGAAAAGATCAAAGGATCTTCTTGAGATCCT
TTTTTTCTGCGCGTAATCTGCTGCTTGCAAACAAAAAAACCACCGCTACCAGCGGTGGTTTGTTTGCCGG
ATCAAGAGCTACCAACTCTTTTTCCGAAGGTAACTGGCTTCAGCAGAGCGCAGATACCAAATACTGTTCT
TCTAGTGTAGCCGTAGTTAGGCCACCACTTCAAGAACTCTGTAGCACCGCCTACATACCTCGCTCTGCTA
ATCCTGTTACCAGTGGCTGCTGCCAGTGGCGATAAGTCGTGTCTTACCGGGTTGGACTCAAGACGATAGT
TACCGGATAAGGCGCAGCGGTCGGGCTGAACGGGGGGTTCGTGCACACAGCCCAGCTTGGAGCGAACGAC
CTACACCGAACTGAGATACCTACAGCGTGAGCTATGAGAAAGCGCCACGCTTCCCGAAGGGAGAAAGGCG
GACAGGTATCCGGTAAGCGGCAGGGTCGGAACAGGAGAGCGCACGAGGGAGCTTCCAGGGGGAAACGCCT
GGTATCTTTATAGTCCTGTCGGGTTTCGCCACCTCTGACTTGAGCGTCGATTTTTGTGATGCTCGTCAGG
GGGGCGGAGCCTATGGAAAAACGCCAGCAACGCGGCCTTTTTACGGTTCCTGGCCTTTTGCTGGCCTTTT
GCTCACATGTT
Features (pLannotate 1.2.2; 22 found; start..end, strand, type, name):
      1..46      +  rep_origin     RSF ori (fragment): Plasmids containing the RSF 1030 origin of replication can be propagated in E. coli cells that contain additional plasmids with compatible origins.
    103..189     +  terminator     rrnB T1 terminator: Escherichia coli rrnB; transcription terminator T1 from the E. coli rrnB gene
    281..308     +  terminator     rrnB T2 terminator: transcription terminator T2 from the E. coli rrnB gene
    358..457     +  protein_bind   attL1: mutant version of attL; recombination site for the Gateway® LR reaction LR Clonase™
    491..2040    +  promoter       Ubi promoter (fragment): maize polyubiquitin gene promoter
   2258..2280    -  misc_feature   MCS (fragment): pUC18/19 multiple cloning site
   2414..6517    +  CDS            cas9: CAS9_STRP1 - Also known as csn1 From Streptococcus pyogenes serotype M1.
   6704..7138    +  CDS            H2B10_ARATH: Experimental evidence at protein level: Swiss-Prot protein existence level 1. Core component of nucleosome. Nucleosomes wrap and compact DNA into chromatin, limiting DNA accessibility to the cellular machineries which require DNA as a template. Histones thereby play a central role in transcription regulation, DNA repair, DNA replication and chromosomal stability. DNA accessibility is regulated via a complex set of post-translational modifications of histones, also called histone code, and nucleosome remodeling. From Arabidopsis thaliana (Mouse-ear cress).
   7157..7873    +  CDS            oxGFP: oxGFP is a basic (constitutively fluorescent) green fluorescent protein published in 2015, derived from Aequorea victoria.
   7903..8098    +  terminator     NOS terminator (fragment): nopaline synthase terminator and poly(A) signal
   8116..8203    +  CDS            lacI (fragment): lac repressor; lacI; The lac repressor binds to the lac operator to inhibit transcription in E. coli. This inhibition can be relieved by adding lactose or isopropyl-β-D-thiogalactopyranoside (IPTG).
   8216..8237    +  protein_bind   CAP binding site: CAP binding activates transcription in the presence of cAMP. E. coli catabolite activator protein
   8252..8282    +  promoter       lac promoter: promoter for the E. coli lac operon
   8286..8308    +  protein_bind   lac operator (fragment): The lac repressor binds to the lac operator to inhibit transcription in E. coli. This inhibition can be relieved by adding lactose or isopropyl-β-D-thiogalactopyranoside (IPTG). lac repressor encoded by lacI
   8342..9016    +  CDS            mRFP1: mRFP1 is a basic (constitutively fluorescent) red fluorescent protein published in 2002, derived from Discosoma sp.. It is reported to be a somewhat slowly-maturing monomer with low acid sensitivity.
   9064..9135    +  terminator     rrnB T1 terminator: transcription terminator T1 from the E. coli rrnB gene
   9151..9178    +  terminator     T7Te terminator: phage T7 early transcription terminator
   9197..9214    +  terminator     NOS terminator (fragment): nopaline synthase terminator and poly(A) signal
   9264..9282    -  promoter       T7 promoter: promoter for bacteriophage T7 RNA polymerase
   9300..9399    -  protein_bind   attL2: mutant version of attL; recombination site for the Gateway® LR reaction LR Clonase™
   9522..10331   +  CDS            KanR: aminoglycoside phosphotransferase; aph(3')-Ia; confers resistance to kanamycin in bacteria or G418 (Geneticin®) in eukaryotes
  10421..11009   +  rep_origin     ori: high-copy-number ColE1/pMB1/pBR322/pUC origin of replication
