[The description below was written by a language model from this plasmid's Addgene catalogue record and pLannotate feature annotations shown in this document.]
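Description:
pENTR_Wheat_live_Cas9 is a Gateway entry clone built on the pENTR4 backbone and intended as an intermediate for assembling a plant binary vector for CRISPR genome editing in wheat. According to the record, the target is the wheat homolog of a rice (O. sativa) susceptibility gene. The plasmid is maintained in E. coli at high copy through a ColE1/pUC-type origin and selected with kanamycin via an aminoglycoside phosphotransferase gene. rrnB T1 and T2 terminators upstream of the cassette insulate it from read-through transcription. The whole payload, listed as a synthetic insert of about 8.7 kb, lies between attL1 and attL2, so an LR recombination reaction can move it as a unit into an attR-containing destination vector.

Within the att sites, a maize polyubiquitin (Ubi) promoter, a strong constitutive promoter widely used in cereals, precedes a wheat codon-optimized Streptococcus pyogenes Cas9 coding sequence. Downstream, the annotation detects an Arabidopsis histone H2B coding sequence followed closely by a GFP variant and a NOS terminator. This arrangement suggests a nuclear-localized green fluorescent marker, perhaps the origin of "live" in the name, but the record does not state how it is linked to or expressed with Cas9.

Next comes a bacterial cassette with a lac promoter/operator driving mRFP1, closed by rrnB T1 and T7Te terminators. The depositor describes this as an mRFP/selection cassette flanked by BpiI sites. Golden Gate cloning with this type IIS enzyme replaces the cassette with sgRNA modules, so correct clones can be recognized by loss of red colony colour. No guide RNA or guide promoter is annotated in the plasmid as deposited. The annotated sequence is labelled a partial NGS result.
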