Addgene plasmid #126880: pENTR_Wheat_live_Cas9
Purpose: Gateway pENTR-plasmid to generate a binary construct for genome editing of the wheat homolog of a susceptibility gene of O. sativa. Encodes wheat optimized Cas9 and BpiI sites for sgRNA modules.
Depositing lab: Sophien Kamoun.
Backbone
  Vector backbone: pENTR4
  Vector type: CRISPR
Growth in bacteria
  Bacterial resistance: Kanamycin, 50 μg/mL
  Growth temperature: 37°C
  Growth strain: DH5alpha
  Copy number: High Copy
Gene/Insert
  Gene/Insert name: Wheat_live_Cas9
  Species: Synthetic
  Insert size (bp): 8726
  Cloning method: Restriction Enzyme; 5′ cloning site Unknown (unknown if destroyed)
Terms and licenses: Academic/Nonprofit Terms; Industry Terms: Not Available to Industry
Depositor comments: Contains "mRFP/selection cassette" flanked by BpiI-sites for golden gate cloning of sgRNAs.
How to cite: pENTR_Wheat_live_Cas9 was a gift from Sophien Kamoun (Addgene plasmid # 126880 ; http://n2t.net/addgene:126880 ; RRID:Addgene_126880)
